>Addgene plasmid #81045 | pTriEx-mCherry-LOV2 V416I | depositor full sequence | sequence record 153629 | mCherry, LOV2 V416I
AACTGTTACATTGCAAACGTGGTTTCGTGTGCCAAGTGTGAAAACCGATGTTTAATCAAGGCTCTGACGC
ATTTCTACAACCACGACTCCAAGTGTGTGGGTGAAGTCATGCATCTTTTAATCAAATCCCAAGATGTGTA
TAAACCACCAAACTGCCAAAAAATGAAAACTGTCGACAAGCTCTGTCCGTTTGCTGGCAACTGCAAGGGT
CTCAATCCTATTTGTAATTATTGAATAATAAAACAATTATAAATGTCAAATTTGTTTTTTATTAACGATA
CAAACCAAACGCAACAAGAACATTTGTAGTATTATCTATAATTGAAAACGCGTAGTTATAATCGCTGAGG
TAATATTTAAAATCATTTTCAAATGATTCACAGTTAATTTGCGACAATATAATTTTATTTTCACATAAAC
TAGACGCCTTGTCGTCTTCTTCTTCGTATTCCTTCTCTTTTTCATTTTTCTCTTCATAAAAATTAACATA
GTTATTATCGTATCCATATATGTATCTATCGTATAGAGTAAATTTTTTGTTGTCATAAATATATATGTCT
TTTTTAATGGGGTGTATAGTACCGCTGCGCATAGTTTTTCTGTAATTTACAACAGTGCTATTTTCTGGTA
GTTCTTCGGAGTGTGTTGCTTTAATTATTAAATTTATATAATCAATGAATTTGGGATCGTCGGTTTTGTA
CAATATGTTGCCGGCATAGTACGCAGCTTCTTCTAGTTCAATTACACCATTTTTTAGCAGCACCGGATTA
ACATAACTTTCCAAAATGTTGTACGAACCGTTAAACAAAAACAGTTCACCTCCCTTTTCTATACTATTGT
CTGCGAGCAGTTGTTTGTTGTTAAAAATAACAGCCATTGTAATGAGACGCACAAACTAATATCACAAACT
GGAAATGTCTATCAATATATAGTTGCTGATGGCCGGCCTATTAATAGTAATCAATTACGGGGTCATTAGT
TCATAGCCCATATATGGAGTTCCGCGTTACATAACTTACGGTAAATGGCCCGCCTGGCTGACCGCCCAAC
GACCCCCGCCCATTGACGTCAATAATGACGTATGTTCCCATAGTAACGCCAATAGGGACTTTCCATTGAC
GTCAATGGGTGGAGTATTTACGGTAAACTGCCCACTTGGCAGTACATCAAGTGTATCATATGCCAAGTCC
GCCCCCTATTGACGTCAATGACGGTAAATGGCCCGCCTGGCATTATGCCCAGTACATGACCTTACGGGAC
TTTCCTACTTGGCAGTACATCTACGTATTAGTCATCGCTATTACCATGCTGATGCGGTTTTGGCAGTACA
CCAATGGGCGTGGATAGCGGTTTGACTCACGGGGATTTCCAAGTCTCCACCCCATTGACGTCAATGGGAG
TTTGTTTTGGCACCAAAATCAACGGGACTTTCCAAAATGTCGTAATAACCCCGCCCCGTTGACGCAAATG
GGCGGTAGGCGTGTACGGTGGGAGGTCTATATAAGCAGACGTCGTTTAGTGAACCGTCAGATCACTAGAT
GCTTTATTGCGGTAGTTTATCACAGTTAAATTGCTAACGCCAGTCTCGAACTTAACGTGCAGAAGTTGGT
CGTGAGGCACTGGGCAGGTAAGTATCGGGCCCTTTGTGCGGGGGGAGCGGCTCGGGGCTGTCCGCGGGGG
GACGGCTGCCTTCGGGGGGGACGGGGCAGGGCGGGGTTCGGCTTCTGGCGTGTGACCGGCGGCTCTAGAG
CCTCTGCTAACCATGTTCATGCCTTCTTCTTTTTCCTACAGCTCCTGGGCAACGTGCTGGTTATTGTGCT
GTCTCATCATTTTGGCAAAGAATTGGATCGGACCGAAATTAATACGACTCACTATAGGGGAATTGTGAGC
GGATAACAATTCCCCGGAGTTAATCCGGGACCTTTAATTCAACCCAACACAATATATTATAGTTAAATAA
GAATTATTATCAAATCATTTGTATATTAATTAAAATACTATACTGTAAATTACATTTTATTTACAATCAA
AGGAGATATACCATGGTGAGCAAGGGCGAGGAGGATAACATGGCCATCATCAAGGAGTTCATGCGCTTCA
AGGTGCACATGGAGGGCTCCGTGAACGGCCACGAGTTCGAGATCGAGGGCGAGGGCGAGGGCCGCCCCTA
CGAGGGCACCCAGACCGCCAAGCTGAAGGTGACCAAGGGTGGCCCCCTGCCCTTCGCCTGGGACATCCTG
TCCCCTCAGTTCATGTACGGCTCCAAGGCCTACGTGAAGCACCCCGCCGACATCCCCGACTACTTGAAGC
TGTCCTTCCCCGAGGGCTTCAAGTGGGAGCGCGTGATGAACTTCGAGGACGGCGGCGTGGTGACCGTGAC
CCAGGACTCCTCCCTGCAGGACGGCGAGTTCATCTACAAGGTGAAGCTGCGCGGCACCAACTTCCCCTCC
GACGGCCCTGTAATGCAGAAGAAGACTATGGGCTGGGAGGCCTCCTCCGAGCGGATGTACCCCGAGGACG
GCGCCCTGAAGGGCGAGATCAAGCAGAGGCTGAAGCTGAAGGACGGCGGCCACTACGACGCTGAGGTCAA
GACCACCTACAAGGCCAAGAAGCCCGTGCAGCTGCCCGGCGCCTACAACGTCAACATCAAGTTGGACATC
ACCTCCCACAACGAGGACTACACCATCGTGGAACAGTACGAACGCGCCGAGGGCCGCCACTCCACCGGCG
GCATGGACGAGCTGTACAAGGGTTCTGGATCCTTGGCTACTACACTTGAACGTATTGAGAAGAACTTTAT
CATTACTGACCCAAGATTGCCAGATAATCCCATTATATTCGCGTCCGATAGTTTCTTGCAGTTGACAGAA
TATAGCCGTGAAGAAATTTTGGGAAGAAACTGCAGGTTTCTACAAGGTCCTGAAACTGATCGCGCGACAG
TGAGAAAAATTAGAGATGCCATAGATAACCAAACAGAGGTCACTGTTCAGCTGATTAATTATACAAAGAG
TGGTAAAAAGTTCTGGAACCTCTTTCACTTGCAGCCTATGCGAGATCAGAAGGGAGATGTCCAGTACTTT
ATTGGGGTTCAGTTGGATGGAACTGAGCATGTCCGAGATGCTGCCGAGAGAGAGGGAGTCATGCTGATTA
AGAAAACTGCAGAAAATATTGATGAGGCGGCAAAAGAACTTTAAAAGCTTGCGGCCGCACAGCTGTATAC
ACGTGCAAGCCAGCCAGAACTCGCCCCGGAAGACCCCGAGGATCTCGAGCACCACCATCACCATCACCAT
CACTAAGTGATTAACCTCAGGTGCAGGCTGCCTATCAGAAGGTGGTGGCTGGTGTGGCCAATGCCCTGGC
TCACAAATACCACTGAGATCGATCTTTTTCCCTCTGCCAAAAATTATGGGGACATCATGAAGCCCCTTGA
GCATCTGACTTCTGGCTAATAAAGGAAATTTATTTTCATTGCAATAGTGTGTTGGAATTTTTTGTGTCTC
TCACTCGGAAGGACATATGGGAGGGCAAATCATTTAAAACATCAGAATGAGTATTTGGTTTAGAGTTTGG
CAACATATGCCCATATGTAACTAGCATAACCCCTTGGGGCCTCTAAACGGGTCTTGAGGGGTTTTTTGCT
GAAAGCATGCGGAGGAAATTCTCCTTGAAGTTTCCCTGGTGTTCAAAGTAAAGGAGTTTGCACCAGACGC
ACCTCTGTTCACTGGTCCGGCGTATTAAAACACGATACATTGTTATTAGTACATTTATTAAGCGCTAGAT
TCTGTGCGTTGTTGATTTACAGACAATTGTTGTACGTATTTTAATAATTCATTAAATTTATAATCTTTAG
GGTGGTATGTTAGAGCGAAAATCAAATGATTTTCAGCGTCTTTATATCTGAATTTAAATATTAAATCCTC
AATAGATTTGTAAAATAGGTTTCGATTAGTTTCAAACAAGGGTTGTTTTTCCGAACCGATGGCTGGACTA
TCTAATGGATTTTCGCTCAACGCCACAAAACTTGCCAAATCTTGTAGCAGCAATCTAGCTTTGTCGATAT
TCGTTTGTGTTTTGTTTTGTAATAAAGGTTCGACGTCGTTCAAAATATTATGCGCTTTTGTATTTCTTTC
ATCACTGTCGTTAGTGTACAATTGACTCGACGTAAACACGTTAAATAGAGCTTGGACATATTTAACATCG
GGCGTGTTAGCTTTATTAGGCCGATTATCGTCGTCGTCCCAACCCTCGTCGTTAGAAGTTGCTTCCGAAG
ACGATTTTGCCATAGCCACACGACGCCTATTAATTGTGTCGGCTAACACGTCCGCGATCAAATTTGTAGT
TGAGCTTTTTGGAATTGCGATCGCATAACTTCGTATAGCATACATTATACGAAGTTATAAGCTCGGAACG
CTGCGCTCGGTCGTTCGGCTGCGGCGAGCGGTATCAGCTCACTCAAAGGCGGTAATACGGTTATCCACAG
AATCAGGGGATAACGCAGGAAAGAACATGTGAGCAAAAGGCCAGCAAAAGGCCAGGAACCGTAAAAAGGC
CGCGTTGCTGGCGTTTTTCCATAGGCTCCGCCCCCTGACGAGCATCACAAAAATCGACGCTCAAGTCAGA
GGTGGCGAAACCCGACAGGACTATAAAGATACCAGGCGTTTCCCCCTGGAAGCTCCCTCGTGCGCTCTCC
TGTTCCGACCCTGCCGCTTACCGGATACCTGTCCGCCTTTCTCCCTTCGGGAAGCGTGGCGCTTTCTCAA
TGCTCACGCTGTAGGTATCTCAGTTCGGTGTAGGTCGTTCGCTCCAAGCTGGGCTGTGTGCACGAACCCC
CCGTTCAGCCCGACCGCTGCGCCTTATCCGGTAACTATCGTCTTGAGTCCAACCCGGTAAGACACGACTT
ATCGCCACTGGCAGCAGCCACTGGTAACAGGATTAGCAGAGCGAGGTATGTAGGCGGTGCTACAGAGTTC
TTGAAGTGGTGGCCTAACTACGGCTACACTAGAAGAACAGTATTTGGTATCTGCGCTCTGCTGAAGCCAG
TTACCTTCGGAAAAAGAGTTGGTAGCTCTTGATCCGGCAAACAAACCACCGCTGGTAGCGGTGGTTTTTT
TGTTTGCAAGCAGCAGATTACGCGCAGAAAAAAAGGATCTCAAGAAGATCCTTTGTTACCAATGCTTAAT
CAGTGAGGCACCTATCTCAGCGATCTGTCTATTTCGTTCATCCATAGTTGCCTGACTCCCCGTCGTGTAG
ATAACTACGATACGGGAGGGCTTACCATCTGGCCCCAGTGCTGCAATGATACCGCGAGACCCACGCTCAC
CGGCTCCAGATTTATCAGCAATAAACCAGCCAGCCGGAAGGGCCGAGCGCAGAAGTGGTCCTGCAACTTT
ATCCGCCTCCATCCAGTCTATTAATTGTTGCCGGGAAGCTAGAGTAAGTAGTTCGCCAGTTAATAGTTTG
CGCAACGTTGTTGCCATTGCTACAGGCATCGTGGTGTCACGCTCGTCGTTTGGTATGGCTTCATTCAGCT
CCGGTTCCCAACGATCAAGGCGAGTTACATGATCCCCCATGTTGTGCAAAAAAGCGGTTAGCTCCTTCGG
TCCTCCGATCGTTGTCAGAAGTAAGTTGGCCGCAGTGTTATCACTCATGGTTATGGCAGCACTGCATAAT
TCTCTTACTGTCATGCCATCCGTAAGATGCTTTTCTGTGACTGGTGAGTACTCAACCAAGTCATTCTGAG
AATAGTGTATGCGGCGACCGAGTTGCTCTTGCCCGGCGTCAATACGGGATAATACCGCGCCACATAGCAG
AACTTTAAAAGTGCTCATCATTGGAAAACGTTCTTCGGGGCGAAAACTCTCAAGGATCTTACCGCTGTTG
AGATCCAGTTCGATGTAACCCACTCGTGCACCCAACTGATCTTCAGCATCTTTTACTTTCACCAGCGTTT
CTGGGTGAGCAAAAACAGGAAGGCAAAATGCCGCAAAAAAGGGAATAAGGGCGACACGGAAATGTTGAAT
ACTCATACTCTTCCTTTTTCAATATTATTGAAGCATTTATCAGGGTTATTGTCTCATGTCCGCGCGTT
Features (pLannotate 1.2.2; 19 found; start..end, strand, type, name):
    110..937     +  misc_recomb    baculovirus recombination region (lef2/ORF603): contains ORF603 and part of lef2
    949..1308    +  enhancer       CMV enhancer (fragment): human cytomegalovirus immediate early enhancer
   1310..1509    +  promoter       CMV promoter: human cytomegalovirus (CMV) immediate early promoter
   1661..1791    +  intron         chimeric intron (fragment): chimera between introns from chicken β-actin and rabbit β-globin
   1860..1878    +  promoter       T7 promoter: promoter for bacteriophage T7 RNA polymerase
   1879..1903    +  protein_bind   lac operator: The lac repressor binds to the lac operator to inhibit transcription in E. coli. This inhibition can be relieved by adding lactose or isopropyl-β-D-thiogalactopyranoside (IPTG). lac repressor encoded by lacI
   1919..2028    +  promoter       p10 promoter: baculovirus promoter for expression in insect cells
   2043..2750    +  CDS            mCherry: mCherry is a basic (constitutively fluorescent) red fluorescent protein published in 2004, derived from Discosoma sp.. It is reported to be a very rapidly-maturing monomer with low acid sensitivity.
   2784..3101    +  CDS            miniSOG: miniSOG is a basic (constitutively fluorescent) cyan fluorescent protein published in 2011, derived from Arabidopsis thaliana. It requires the cofactor flavin for fluorescence.
   3231..3263    +  CDS            HSV tag: HSV (herpes simplex virus) epitope tag
   3273..3290    +  CDS            6xHis: 6xHis affinity tag
   3305..3373    +  CDS            HBB (fragment): HBB_PONPY - Experimental evidence at transcript level: Swiss-Prot protein existence level 2. Involved in oxygen transport from the lung to the various peripheral tissues. From Pongo pygmaeus (Bornean orangutan).
   3448..3503    +  polyA_signal   β-globin poly(A) signal: rabbit β-globin polyadenylation signal (Gil and Proudfoot, 1987)
   3591..3638    +  terminator     T7 terminator: transcription terminator for bacteriophage T7 RNA polymerase
   3651..4356    +  misc_recomb    baculovirus recombination region (ORF1629): contains part of ORF1629
   4365..4398    +  protein_bind   loxP: Cre-mediated recombination occurs in the 8-bp core sequence (GCATACAT). Cre recombinase
   4566..5153    -  rep_origin     ori: high-copy-number ColE1/pMB1/pBR322/pUC origin of replication
   5166..6026    -  CDS            AmpR: β-lactamase; bla; confers resistance to ampicillin, carbenicillin, and related antibiotics
   6027..6078    -  promoter       AmpR promoter (fragment): bla
