[The description below was written by a language model from this plasmid's Addgene catalogue record, the feature table of its GenBank file and pLannotate feature annotations shown in this document.]
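Description:
pTriEx-mCherry-LOV2 V416I is a roughly 6 kb plasmid built on the pTriEx backbone, a multi-host expression vector designed so that a single reading frame can be expressed in mammalian, bacterial and insect cells. It is maintained in E. coli through a high-copy ColE1/pUC-type origin and selected with ampicillin via the β-lactamase gene. Upstream of the coding region, three promoter systems are stacked. The first combines a CMV enhancer, an annotated CMV promoter and a chimeric chicken β-actin/rabbit β-globin intron for mammalian cells. The second is a T7 promoter with a lac operator for IPTG-regulated expression in T7 polymerase-bearing E. coli. The third is the baculovirus p10 promoter for insect cells. A rabbit β-globin poly(A) signal and a T7 terminator close the unit. Flanking lef2/ORF603 and ORF1629 regions allow recombination into a baculovirus genome, and a single loxP site lies next to the cassette.

The payload is mCherry fused to the N terminus of a synthetic LOV2 domain carrying the V416I substitution. The automated annotation labels the region after mCherry as miniSOG, which most likely reflects homology between this flavin-binding LOV-derived protein and LOV2 rather than an actual miniSOG insert. HSV and 6xHis tag sequences from the backbone lie downstream, but the record does not state whether they are read in frame with the fusion. The stated purpose is mammalian expression of LOV V416I, and the associated publication describes LOVTRAP, an optogenetic system for light-induced protein dissociation. The record does not describe the functional effect of the mutation. The held GenBank record covers only a 986 bp stretch from the intron into the start of mCherry, so the overall description rests on the full-sequence feature table.
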