Addgene plasmid #81045: pTriEx-mCherry-LOV2 V416I
Purpose: mammalian expression of LOV V416I
Depositing lab: Klaus Hahn. Depositing organization: University of North Carolina at Chapel Hill. Publication: LOVTRAP: an optogenetic system for photoinduced protein dissociation. Wang H, Vilela M, Winkler A, Tarnawski M, Schlichting I, Yumerefendi H, Kuhlman B, Liu R, Danuser G, Hahn KM. Nat Methods. 2016 Jul 18. doi: 10.1038/nmeth.3926. PubMed 27427858.
Backbone
  Vector backbone: pTriEx
  Backbone size w/o insert (bp): 5040
  Total vector size (bp): 6000
  Vector type: Mammalian Expression, Bacterial Expression, Insect Expression
Growth in bacteria
  Bacterial resistance: Ampicillin, 100 μg/mL
  Growth temperature: 37°C
  Growth strain: DH5alpha
  Copy number: High Copy
Gene/Insert
  Gene/Insert name: LOV V416I
  Species: Synthetic
  Insert size (bp): 543
  Mutation: V416I
  Tag / fusion protein: mCherry (N terminal on insert)
  Cloning method: Unknown
  Sequencing primers: 5′ aagtatcgggccctttgtgc; 3′ GGCAGCCTGCACCTGAGGTTAATCAC
Terms and licenses: Academic/Nonprofit Terms; Industry Terms: Not Available to Industry
How to cite: pTriEx-mCherry-LOV2 V416I was a gift from Klaus Hahn (Addgene plasmid # 81045 ; http://n2t.net/addgene:81045 ; RRID:Addgene_81045)
