LOCUS       Exported 986 bp ds-DNA linear SYN 08-JUN-2021
DEFINITION  mammalian expression of LOV V416I.
ACCESSION   .
VERSION     .
KEYWORDS    pTriEx-mCherry-LOV2 V416I
SOURCE      synthetic DNA construct
  ORGANISM  synthetic DNA construct
REFERENCE   1 (bases 1 to 986)
  AUTHORS   Wang H, Vilela M, Winkler A, Tarnawski M, Schlichting I, Yumerefendi
            H, Kuhlman B, Liu R, Danuser G, Hahn KM
  TITLE     LOVTRAP: an optogenetic system for photoinduced protein
            dissociation.
  JOURNAL   Nat Methods. 2016 Jul 18. doi: 10.1038/nmeth.3926.
  PUBMED    27427858
REFERENCE   2 (bases 1 to 986)
  AUTHORS   .
  TITLE     Direct Submission
  JOURNAL   Exported Jun 8, 2021 from SnapGene Server 1.1.58
            http://www.snapgene.com
FEATURES             Location/Qualifiers
     source          1..986
                     /organism="synthetic DNA construct"
                     /mol_type="other DNA"
     primer_bind     219..241
                     /label=pCAGGS-5
                     /note="Chimeric intron in CAG promoter, forward primer"
     primer_bind     303..322
                     /label=pCAG-F
                     /note="Rabbit beta-globin intron, for pCAG plasmids,
                     forward primer"
     primer_bind     364..383
                     /label=T7
                     /note="T7 promoter, forward primer"
     promoter        364..382
                     /label=T7 promoter
                     /note="promoter for bacteriophage T7 RNA polymerase"
     protein_bind    383..407
                     /label=lac operator
                     /bound_moiety="lac repressor encoded by lacI"
                     /note="The lac repressor binds to the lac operator to
                     inhibit transcription in E. coli. This inhibition can be
                     relieved by adding lactose or
                     isopropyl-beta-D-thiogalactopyranoside (IPTG)."
     promoter        423..532
                     /label=p10 promoter
                     /note="baculovirus promoter for expression in insect cells"
     primer_bind     complement(692..710)
                     /label=mCherry-R
                     /note="mCherry, reverse primer"
ORIGIN
        1 ctatataagc agacgtcgtt tagtgaaccg tcagatcact agatgcttta ttgcggtagt
       61 ttatcacagt taaattgcta acgccagtct cgaacttaac gtgcagaagt tggtcgtgag
      121 gcactgggca ggtaagtatc gggccctttg tgcgggggga gcggctcggg gctgtccgcg
      181 gggggacggc tgccttcggg ggggacgggg cagggcgggg ttcggcttct ggcgtgtgac
      241 cggcggctct agagcctctg ctaaccatgt tcatgccttc ttctttttcc tacagctcct
      301 gggcaacgtg ctggttattg tgctgtctca tcattttggc aaagaattgg atcggaccga
      361 aattaatacg actcactata ggggaattgt gagcggataa caattccccg gagttaatcc
      421 gggaccttta attcaaccca acacaatata ttatagttaa ataagaatta ttatcaaatc
      481 atttgtatat taattaaaat actatactgt aaattacatt ttatttacaa tcaaaggaga
      541 tataccatgg tgagcaaggg cgaggaggat aacatggcca tcatcaagga gttcatgcgc
      601 ttcaaggtgc acatggaggg ctccgtgaac ggccacgagt tcgagatcga gggcgagggc
      661 gagggccgcc cctacgaggg cacccagacc gccaagctga aggtgaccaa gggtggcccc
      721 ctgcccttcg cctgggacat cctgtcccct cagttcatgt acggctccaa ggcctacgtg
      781 aagcaccccg ccgacatccc cgactacttg aagctgtcct tccccgaggg cttcaagtgg
      841 gagcgcgtga tgaacttcga ggacggcggc gtggtgaccg tgacccagga ctcctccctg
      901 caggacggcg agttcatcta caaggtgaag ctgcgcggca ccaacttccc ctccgacggc
      961 cctgtaatgc agaagaagac tatggg
//
