>Addgene plasmid #81045 | pTriEx-mCherry-LOV2 V416I | addgene partial sequence | sequence record 156962 | rb_glob_PA_term-R 5'-CCCATATGTCCTTCCGAGTG-3'
AAAAATTCCAACACACTATTGCAATGAAAATAAATTTCCTTTATTAGCCAGAAGTCAGATGCTCAAGGGG
CTTCATGATGTCCCCATAATTTTTGGCAGAGGGAAAAAGATCGATCTCAGTGGTATTTGTGAGCCAGGGC
ATTGGCCACACCAGCCACCACCTTCTGATAGGCAGCCTGCACCTGAGGTTAATCACTTAGTGATGGTGAT
GGTGATGGTGGTGCTCGAGATCCTCGGGGTCTTCCGGGGCGAGTTCTGGCTGGCTTGCACGTGTATACAG
CTGTGCGGCCGCAAGCTTTTAAAGTTCTTTTGCCGCCTCATCAATATTTTCTGCAGTTTTCTTAATCAGC
ATGACTCCCTCTCTCTCGGCAGCATCTCGGACATGCTCAGTTCCATCCAACTGAACCCCAATAAAGTACT
GGACATCTCCCTTCTGATCTCGCATAGGCTGCAAGTGAAAGAGGTTCCAGAACTTTTTACCACTCTTTGT
ATAATTAATCAGCTGAACAGTGACCTCTGTTTGGTTATCTATGGCATCTCTAATTTTTCTCACTGTCGCG
CGATCAGTTTCAGGACCTTGTAGAAACCTGCAGTTTCTTCCCAAAATTTCTTCACGGCTATATTCTGTCA
ACTGCAAGAAACTATCGGACGCGAATATAATGGGATTATCTGGCAATCTTGGGTCAGTAATGATAAAGTT
CTTCTCAATACGTTCAAGTGTAGTAGCCAAGGATCCAGAACCCTTGTACAGCTCGTCCATGCCGCCGGTG
GAGTGGCGGCCCTCGGCGCGTTCGTACTGTTCCACGATGGTGTAGTCCTCGTTGTGGGAGGTGATGTCCA
ACTTGATGTTGACGTTGTAGGCGCCGGGCAGCTGCACGGGCTTCTTGGCCTTGTAGGTGGTCTTGACCTC
AGCGTCGTAGTGGCCGCCGTCCTTCAGCTTCAGCCTCTGCTTGATCTCGCCCTTCAGGGCGCCGTCCTCG
GGGTACATCCGCTCGGAGGAGGCCTCCCAGCCCATA
